>Addgene plasmid #142958 | TFORF2553 | addgene full sequence | sequence record 397336 | Addgene NGS Result
TTAATGTAGTCTTATGCAATACTCTTGTAGTCTTGCAACATGGTAACGATGAGTTAGCAACATGCCTTAC
AAGGAGAGAAAAAGCACCGTGCATGCCGATTGGTGGAAGTAAGGTGGTACGATCGTGCCTTATTAGGAAG
GCAACAGACGGGTCTGACATGGATTGGACGAACCACTGAATTGCCGCATTGCAGAGATATTGTATTTAAG
TGCCTAGCTCGATACATAAACGGGTCTCTCTGGTTAGACCAGATCTGAGCCTGGGAGCTCTCTGGCTAAC
TAGGGAACCCACTGCTTAAGCCTCAATAAAGCTTGCCTTGAGTGCTTCAAGTAGTGTGTGCCCGTCTGTT
GTGTGACTCTGGTAACTAGAGATCCCTCAGACCCTTTTAGTCAGTGTGGAAAATCTCTAGCAGTGGCGCC
CGAACAGGGACTTGAAAGCGAAAGGGAAACCAGAGGAGCTCTCTCGACGCAGGACTCGGCTTGCTGAAGC
GCGCACGGCAAGAGGCGAGGGGCGGCGACTGGTGAGTACGCCAAAAATTTTGACTAGCGGAGGCTAGAAG
GAGAGAGATGGGTGCGAGAGCGTCAGTATTAAGCGGGGGAGAATTAGATCGCGATGGGAAAAAATTCGGT
TAAGGCCAGGGGGAAAGAAAAAATATAAATTAAAACATATAGTATGGGCAAGCAGGGAGCTAGAACGATT
CGCAGTTAATCCTGGCCTGTTAGAAACATCAGAAGGCTGTAGACAAATACTGGGACAGCTACAACCATCC
CTTCAGACAGGATCAGAAGAACTTAGATCATTATATAATACAGTAGCAACCCTCTATTGTGTGCATCAAA
GGATAGAGATAAAAGACACCAAGGAAGCTTTAGACAAGATAGAGGAAGAGCAAAACAAAAGTAAGACCAC
CGCACAGCAAGCGGCCGCTGATCTTCAGACCTGGAGGAGGAGATATGAGGGACAATTGGAGAAGTGAATT
ATATAAATATAAAGTAGTAAAAATTGAACCATTAGGAGTAGCACCCACCAAGGCAAAGAGAAGAGTGGTG
CAGAGAGAAAAAAGAGCAGTGGGAATAGGAGCTTTGTTCCTTGGGTTCTTGGGAGCAGCAGGAAGCACTA
TGGGCGCAGCGTCAATGACGCTGACGGTACAGGCCAGACAATTATTGTCTGGTATAGTGCAGCAGCAGAA
CAATTTGCTGAGGGCTATTGAGGCGCAACAGCATCTGTTGCAACTCACAGTCTGGGGCATCAAGCAGCTC
CAGGCAAGAATCCTGGCTGTGGAAAGATACCTAAAGGATCAACAGCTCCTGGGGATTTGGGGTTGCTCTG
GAAAACTCATTTGCACCACTGCTGTGCCTTGGAATGCTAGTTGGAGTAATAAATCTCTGGAACAGATTTG
GAATCACACGACCTGGATGGAGTGGGACAGAGAAATTAACAATTACACAAGCTTAATACACTCCTTAATT
GAAGAATCGCAAAACCAGCAAGAAAAGAATGAACAAGAATTATTGGAATTAGATAAATGGGCAAGTTTGT
GGAATTGGTTTAACATAACAAATTGGCTGTGGTATATAAAATTATTCATAATGATAGTAGGAGGCTTGGT
AGGTTTAAGAATAGTTTTTGCTGTACTTTCTATAGTGAATAGAGTTAGGCAGGGATATTCACCATTATCG
TTTCAGACCCACCTCCCAACCCCGAGGGGACCCATGCATTGCATCTCAATTAGTCAGCAACCAGGTGTGG
AAAGTCCCCAGGCTCCCCAGCAGGCAGAAGTATGCAAAGCATGCGTCTCAATTAGTCAGCAACCATAGTC
CCGCCCCTAACTCCGCCCATCCCGCCCCTAACTCCGCCCAGTTCCGCCCATTCTCCGCCCCATGGCTGAC
TAATTTTTTTTATTTATGCAGAGGCCGAGGCCGCCTCGGCCTCTGAGCTATTCCAGAAGTAGTGAGGAGG
CTTTTTTGGAGGCCTAGGCTTTTGCAAAAAGCTTTCTAGAGGTACCACCGGAGCTTACCATGACCGAGTA
CAAGCCCACGGTGCGCCTCGCCACCCGCGACGACGTCCCCAGGGCCGTACGCACCCTCGCCGCCGCGTTC
GCCGACTACCCCGCCACGCGCCACACCGTCGATCCGGACCGCCACATCGAGCGGGTCACCGAGCTGCAAG
AACTCTTCCTCACGCGCGTCGGGCTCGACATCGGCAAGGTGTGGGTCGCGGACGACGGCGCCGCCGTGGC
GGTCTGGACCACGCCGGAGAGCGTCGAAGCGGGGGCGGTGTTCGCCGAGATCGGCCCGCGCATGGCCGAG
TTGAGCGGTTCCCGGCTGGCCGCGCAGCAACAGATGGAAGGCCTCCTGGCGCCGCACCGGCCCAAGGAGC
CCGCGTGGTTCCTGGCCACCGTCGGCGTCTCGCCCGACCACCAGGGCAAGGGTCTGGGCAGCGCCGTCGT
GCTCCCCGGAGTGGAGGCGGCCGAGCGCGCCGGGGTGCCCGCCTTCCTGGAGACCTCCGCGCCCCGCAAC
CTCCCCTTCTACGAGCGGCTCGGCTTCACCGTCACCGCCGACGTCGAGGTGCCCGAAGGACCGCGCACCT
GGTGCATGACCCGCAAGCCCGGTGCCAGTTAACGAATTCTAGATCTTGAGACAAATGGCAGTATTCATCC
ACAATTTTAAAAGAAAAGGGGGGATTGGGGGGTACAGTGCAGGGGAAAGAATAGTAGACATAATAGCAAC
AGACATACAAACTAAAGAATTACAAAAACAAATTACAAAAATTCAAAATTTTCGGGTTTATTACAGGGAC
AGCAGAGATCCACTTTGGCGCCGGCTCGAGGCCTGCAGGTGCAAAGATGGATAAAGTTTTAAACAGAGAG
GAATCTTTGCAGCTAATGGACCTTCTAGGTCTTGAAAGGAGTGGGAATTGGCTCCGGTGCCCGTCAGTGG
GCAGAGCGCACATCGCCCACAGTCCCCGAGAAGTTGGGGGGAGGGGTCGGCAATTGAACCGGTGCCTAGA
GAAGGTGGCGCGGGGTAAACTGGGAAAGTGATGTCGTGTACTGGCTCCGCCTTTTTCCCGAGGGTGGGGG
AGAACCGTATATAAGTGCAGTAGTCGCCGTGAACGTTCTTTTTCGCAACGGGTTTGCCGCCAGAACACAG
GTAAGTGCCGTGTGTGGTTCCCGCGGGCCTGGCCTCTTTACGGGTTATGGCCCTTGCGTGCCTTGAATTA
CTTCCACCTGGCTGCAGTACGTGATTCTTGATCCCGAGCTTCGGGTTGGAAGTGGGTGGGAGAGTTCGAG
GCCTTGCGCTTAAGGAGCCCCTTCGCCTCGTGCTTGAGTTGAGGCCTGGCCTGGGCGCTGGGGCCGCCGC
GTGCGAATCTGGTGGCACCTTCGCGCCTGTCTCGCTGCTTTCGATAAGTCTCTAGCCATTTAAAATTTTT
GATGACCTGCTGCGACGCTTTTTTTCTGGCAAGATAGTCTTGTAAATGCGGGCCAAGATCTGCACACTGG
TATTTCGGTTTTTGGGGCCGCGGGCGGCGACGGGGCCCGTGCGTCCCAGCGCACATGTTCGGCGAGGCGG
GGCCTGCGAGCGCGGCCACCGAGAATCGGACGGGGGTAGTCTCAAGCTGGCCGGCCTGCTCTGGTGCCTG
GCCTCGCGCCGCCGTGTATCGCCCCGCCCTGGGCGGCAAGGCTGGCCCGGTCGGCACCAGTTGCGTGAGC
GGAAAGATGGCCGCTTCCCGGCCCTGCTGCAGGGAGCTCAAAATGGAGGACGCGGCGCTCGGGAGAGCGG
GCGGGTGAGTCACCCACACAAAGGAAAAGGGCCTTTCCGTCCTCAGCCGTCGCTTCATGTGACTCCACGG
AGTACCGGGCGCCGTCCAGGCACCTCGATTAGTTCTCGAGCTTTTGGAGTACGTCGTCTTTAGGTTGGGG
GGAGGGGTTTTATGCGATGGAGTTTCCCCACACTGAGTGGGTGGAGACTGAAGTTAGGCCAGCTTGGCAC
TTGATGTAATTCTCCTTGGAATTTGCCCTTTTTGAGTTTGGATCTTGGTTCATTCTCAAGCCTCAGACAG
TGGTTCAAAGTTTTTTTCTTCCATTTCAGGTGTCGTGAGGCTAGCACCGCCACCATGATACTCTGGCTTC
ACAGTTTGGAGACTGCCAGGGACCATGTTTTGCCCATTGACTATTACTTTCCACCCCAGAAGACCTGCCT
GATCTGTGGAGATGAAGCTTCTGGGTGTCACTATGGAGCTCTCACATGTGGAAGCTGCAAGGTCTTCTTC
AAAAGAGCCGCTGAAGGGAAACAGAAGTACCTGTGCGCCAGCAGAAATGATTGCACTATTGATAAATTCC
GAAGGAAAAATTGTCCATCTTGTCGTCTTCGGAAATGTTATGAAGCAGGGATGACTCTGGGAGCCCGGAA
GCTGAAGAAACTTGGTAATCTGAAACTACAGGAGGAAGGAGAGGCTTCCAGCACCACCAGCCCCACTGAG
GAGACAACCCAGAAGCTGACAGTGTCACACATTGAAGGCTATGAATGTCAGCCCATCTTTCTGAATGTCC
TGGAAGCCATTGAGCCAGGTGTAGTGTGTGCTGGACACGACAACAACCAGCCCGACTCCTTTGCAGCCTT
GCTCTCTAGCCTCAATGAACTGGGAGAGAGACAGCTTGTACACGTGGTCAAGTGGGCCAAGGCCTTGCCT
GGCTTCCGCAACTTACACGTGGACGACCAGATGGCTGTCATTCAGTACTCCTGGATGGGGCTCATGGTGT
TTGCCATGGGCTGGCGATCCTTCACCAATGTCAACTCCAGGATGCTCTACTTCGCCCCTGATCTGGTTTT
CAATGAGTACCGCATGCACAAGTCCCGGATGTACAGCCAGTGTGTCCGAATGAGGCACCTCTCTCAAGAG
TTTGGATGGCTCCAAATCACCCCCCAGGAATTCCTGTGCATGAAAGCACTGCTACTCTTCAGCATTATTC
CAGTGGATGGGCTGAAAAATCAAAAATTCTTTGATGAACTTCGAATGAACTACATCAAGGAACTCGATCG
TATCATTGCATGCAAAAGAAAAAATCCCACATCCTGCTCAAGACGCTTCTACCAGCTCACCAAGCTCCTG
GACTCCGTGCAGCCTATTGCGAGAGAGCTGCATCAGTTCACTTTTGACCTGCTAATCAAGTCACACATGG
TGAGCGTGGACTTTCCGGAAATGATGGCAGAGATCATCTCTGTGCAAGTGCCCAAGATCCTTTCTGGGAA
AGTCAAGCCCATCTATTTCCACACCCAGTAGTAATGAACTAGTCCGTAACTTGAAAGTATTTCGATTTCT
TGGCTTTATATATCTTGTGGAAAGGACGAACTGACGTAGGTCGCGCTCATCGGACGCGTTAAGTCGACAA
TCAACCTCTGGATTACAAAATTTGTGAAAGATTGACTGGTATTCTTAACTATGTTGCTCCTTTTACGCTA
TGTGGATACGCTGCTTTAATGCCTTTGTATCATGCTATTGCTTCCCGTATGGCTTTCATTTTCTCCTCCT
TGTATAAATCCTGGTTGCTGTCTCTTTATGAGGAGTTGTGGCCCGTTGTCAGGCAACGTGGCGTGGTGTG
CACTGTGTTTGCTGACGCAACCCCCACTGGTTGGGGCATTGCCACCACCTGTCAGCTCCTTTCCGGGACT
TTCGCTTTCCCCCTCCCTATTGCCACGGCGGAACTCATCGCCGCCTGCCTTGCCCGCTGCTGGACAGGGG
CTCGGCTGTTGGGCACTGACAATTCCGTGGTGTTGTCGGGGAAATCATCGTCCTTTCCTTGGCTGCTCGC
CTGTGTTGCCACCTGGATTCTGCGCGGGACGTCCTTCTGCTACGTCCCTTCGGCCCTCAATCCAGCGGAC
CTTCCTTCCCGCGGCCTGCTGCCGGCTCTGCGGCCTCTTCCGCGTCTTCGCCTTCGCCCTCAGACGAGTC
GGATCTCCCTTTGGGCCGCCTCCCCGCGTCGACTTTAAGACCAATGACTTACAAGGCAGCTGTAGATCTT
AGCCACTTTTTAAAAGAAAAGGGGGGACTGGAAGGGCTAATTCACTCCCAACGAAGACAAGATCTGCTTT
TTGCTTGTACTGGGTCTCTCTGGTTAGACCAGATCTGAGCCTGGGAGCTCTCTGGCTAACTAGGGAACCC
ACTGCTTAAGCCTCAATAAAGCTTGCCTTGAGTGCTTCAAGTAGTGTGTGCCCGTCTGTTGTGTGACTCT
GGTAACTAGAGATCCCTCAGACCCTTTTAGTCAGTGTGGAAAATCTCTAGCAGTACGTATAGTAGTTCAT
GTCATCTTATTATTCAGTATTTATAACTTGCAAAGAAATGAATATCAGAGAGTGAGAGGAACTTGTTTAT
TGCAGCTTATAATGGTTACAAATAAAGCAATAGCATCACAAATTTCACAAATAAAGCATTTTTTTCACTG
CATTCTAGTTGTGGTTTGTCCAAACTCATCAATGTATCTTATCATGTCTGGCTCTAGCTATCCCGCCCCT
AACTCCGCCCATCCCGCCCCTAACTCCGCCCAGTTCCGCCCATTCTCCGCCCCATGGCTGACTAATTTTT
TTTATTTATGCAGAGGCCGAGGCCGCCTCGGCCTCTGAGCTATTCCAGAAGTAGTGAGGAGGCTTTTTTG
GAGGCCTAGGGACGTACCCAATTCGCCCTATAGTGAGTCGTATTACGCGCGCTCACTGGCCGTCGTTTTA
CAACGTCGTGACTGGGAAAACCCTGGCGTTACCCAACTTAATCGCCTTGCAGCACATCCCCCTTTCGCCA
GCTGGCGTAATAGCGAAGAGGCCCGCACCGATCGCCCTTCCCAACAGTTGCGCAGCCTGAATGGCGAATG
GG
[124 nt withheld, positions 6863-6986]
C
[91 nt withheld, positions 6988-7078]
A
[49 nt withheld, positions 7080-7128]
CCTTTGACGTTGGAGTCCACGTTCTTT
[37 nt withheld, positions 7156-7192]
ACCCTATCTCGGTCTATTCTTTTGATTTATAAGGGATTTTGCCGATTTCGGCCTATTGGTTAAAAAATGA
GCTGATTTAACAAAAATTTAACGCGAATTTTAACAAAATATTAACGCTTACAATTTAGGTGGCACTTTTC
GGGGAAATGTGCGCGGAACCCCTATTTGTTTATTTTTCTAAATACATTCAAATATGTATCCGCTCATGAG
ACAATAACCCTGATAAATGCTTCAATAATATTGAAAAAGGAAGAGTATGAGTATTCAACATTTCCGTGTC
GCCCTTATTCCCTTTTTTGCGGCATTTTGCCTTCCTGTTTTTGCTCACCCAGAAACGCTGGTGAAAGTAA
AAGATGCTGAAGATCAGTTGGGTGCACGAGTGGGTTACATCGAACTGGATCTCAACAGCGGTAAGATCCT
TGAGAGTTTTCGCCCCGAAGAACGTTTTCCAATGATGAGCACTTTTAAAGTTCTGCTATGTGGCGCGGTA
TTATCCCGTATTGACGCCGGGCAAGAGCAACTCGGTCGCCGCATACACTATTCTCAGAATGACTTGGTTG
AGTACTCACCAGTCACAGAAAAGCATCTTACGGATGGCATGACAGTAAGAGAATTATGCAGTGCTGCCAT
AACCATGAGTGATAACACTGCGGCCAACTTACTTCTGACAACGATCGGAGGACCGAAGGAGCTAACCGCT
TTTTTGCACAACATGGGGGATCATGTAACTCGCCTTGATCGTTGGGAACCGGAGCTGAATGAAGCCATAC
CAAACGACGAGCGTGACACCACGATGCCTGTAGCAATGGCAACAACGTTGCGCAAACTATTAACTGGCGA
ACTACTTACTCTAGCTTCCCGGCAACAATTAATAGACTGGATGGAGGCGGATAAAGTTGCAGGACCACTT
CTGCGCTCGGCCCTTCCGGCTGGCTGGTTTATTGCTGATAAATCTGGAGCCGGTGAGCGTGGGTCTCGCG
GTATCATTGCAGCACTGGGGCCAGATGGTAAGCCCTCCCGTATCGTAGTTATCTACACGACGGGGAGTCA
GGCAACTATGGATGAACGAAATAGACAGATCGCTGAGATAGGTGCCTCACTGATTAAGCATTGGTAACTG
TCAGACCAAGTTTACTCATATATACTTTAGATTGATTTAAAACTTCATTTTTAATTTAAAAGGATCTAGG
TGAAGATCCTTTTTGATAATCTCATGACCAAAATCCCTTAACGTGAGTTTTCGTTCCACTGAGCGTCAGA
CCCCGTAGAAAAGATCAAAGGATCTTCTTGAGATCCTTTTTTTCTGCGCGTAATCTGCTGCTTGCAAACA
AAAAAACCACCGCTACCAGCGGTGGTTTGTTTGCCGGATCAAGAGCTACCAACTCTTTTTCCGAAGGTAA
CTGGCTTCAGCAGAGCGCAGATACCAAATACTGTTCTTCTAGTGTAGCCGTAGTTAGGCCACCACTTCAA
GAACTCTGTAGCACCGCCTACATACCTCGCTCTGCTAATCCTGTTACCAGTGGCTGCTGCCAGTGGCGAT
AAGTCGTGTCTTACCGGGTTGGACTCAAGACGATAGTTACCGGATAAGGCGCAGCGGTCGGGCTGAACGG
GGGGTTCGTGCACACAGCCCAGCTTGGAGCGAACGACCTACACCGAACTGAGATACCTACAGCGTGAGCT
ATGAGAAAGCGCCACGCTTCCCGAAGGGAGAAAGGCGGACAGGTATCCGGTAAGCGGCAGGGTCGGAACA
GGAGAGCGCACGAGGGAGCTTCCAGGGGGAAACGCCTGGTATCTTTATAGTCCTGTCGGGTTTCGCCACC
TCTGACTTGAGCGTCGATTTTTGTGATGCTCGTCAGGGGGGCGGAGCCTATGGAAAAACGCCAGCAACGC
GGCCTTTTTACGGTTCCTGGCCTTTTGCTGGCCTTTTGCTCACATGTTCTTTCCTGCGTTATCCCCTGAT
TCTGTGGATAACCGTATTACCGCCTTTGAGTGAGCTGATACCGCTCGCCGCAGCCGAACGACCGAGCGCA
GCGAGTCAGTGAGCGAGGAAGCGGAAGAGCGCCCAATACGCAAACCGCCTCTCCCCGCGCGTTGGCCGAT
TCATTAATGCAGCTGGCACGACAGGTTTCCCGACTGGAAAGCGGGCAGTGAGCGCAACGCAATTAATGTG
AGTTAGCTCACTCATTAGGCACCCCAGGCTTTACACTTTATGCTTCCGGCTCGTATGTTGTGTGGAATTG
TGAGCGGATAACAATTTCACACAGGAAACAGCTATGACCATGATTACGCCAAGCGCGCAATTAACCCTCA
CTAAAGGGAACAAAAGCTGGAGCTGCAAGC
Features (pLannotate 1.2.2; 31 found; start..end, strand, type, name):
      5..231     +  promoter       RSV promoter: Rous sarcoma virus enhancer/promoter
    232..412     +  LTR            5' LTR (truncated): truncated 5' long terminal repeat (LTR) from HIV-1
    459..584     +  misc_feature   HIV-1 Ψ: packaging signal of human immunodeficiency virus type 1
    568..931     +  CDS            HIV-1 gag (fragment): gag protein from human immunodeficiency virus 1; gag
   1077..1310    +  misc_feature   RRE: The Rev response element (RRE) of HIV-1 allows for Rev-dependent mRNA export from the nucleus to the cytoplasm.
   1687..1713    +  CDS            Rev (fragment): human immunodeficiency virus 1 (HIV-1) Rev protein; rev; enhances nuclear export of unspliced and incompletely spliced viral mRNAs
   1720..1743    +  promoter       SV40 promoter (fragment): SV40 early promoter
   1744..1815    +  promoter       SV40 promoter (fragment): SV40 enhancer and early promoter
   1839..1974    +  rep_origin     SV40 ori: SV40 origin of replication
   2020..2616    +  CDS            PuroR (fragment): puromycin N-acetyltransferase; pac from Streptomyces; confers resistance to puromycin
   2665..2782    +  misc_feature   cPPT/CTS: central polypurine tract and central termination sequence of HIV-1
   2847..2913    +  CDS            small t antigen (fragment): SV40 (simian virus 40) small t antigen
   2920..4098    +  promoter       EF-1α promoter: strong constitutive promoter for human elongation factor EF-1α
   4136..5278    +  CDS            AR (fragment): ANDR_PANTR - Also known as NR3C4. Experimental evidence at protein level: Swiss-Prot protein existence level 1. Steroid hormone receptors are ligand-activated transcription factors that regulate eukaryotic gene expression and affect cellular proliferation and differentiation in target tissues. Transcription factor activity is modulated by bound coactivator and corepressor proteins like ZBTB7A that recruits NCOR1 and NCOR2 to the androgen response elements/ARE on target genes, negatively regulating androgen receptor signaling and androgen-induced cell proliferation. Transcription activation is
   5294..5347    +  promoter       U6 promoter (fragment): RNA polymerase III promoter for human U6 snRNA
   5389..5977    +  misc_feature   WPRE: woodchuck hepatitis virus posttranscriptional regulatory element
   6028..6047    +  misc_feature   cPPT/CTS (fragment): central polypurine tract and central termination sequence of HIV-1
   6049..6282    +  LTR            3' LTR (ΔU3): self-inactivating 3' long terminal repeat (LTR) from HIV-1
   6360..6481    +  polyA_signal   SV40 poly(A) signal: SV40 polyadenylation signal
   6521..6656    +  rep_origin     SV40 ori: SV40 origin of replication
   6677..6695    -  promoter       T7 promoter: promoter for bacteriophage T7 RNA polymerase
   6703..6858    +  CDS            lacZα (fragment): LacZα fragment of β-galactosidase; lacZ fragment
   6863..7291    +  rep_origin     f1 ori (sequence partly withheld): f1 bacteriophage origin of replication; arrow indicates direction of (+) strand synthesis
   7344..7448    +  promoter       AmpR promoter: bla
   7449..8309    +  CDS            AmpR: β-lactamase; bla; confers resistance to ampicillin, carbenicillin, and related antibiotics
   8480..9068    +  rep_origin     ori: high-copy-number ColE1/pMB1/pBR322/pUC origin of replication
   9251..9343    +  CDS            lacI (fragment): lac repressor; lacI; The lac repressor binds to the lac operator to inhibit transcription in E. coli. This inhibition can be relieved by adding lactose or isopropyl-β-D-thiogalactopyranoside (IPTG).
   9356..9377    +  protein_bind   CAP binding site: CAP binding activates transcription in the presence of cAMP. E. coli catabolite activator protein
   9392..9422    +  promoter       lac promoter: promoter for the E. coli lac operon
   9430..9446    +  protein_bind   lac operator: The lac repressor binds to the lac operator to inhibit transcription in E. coli. This inhibition can be relieved by adding lactose or isopropyl-β-D-thiogalactopyranoside (IPTG). lac repressor encoded by lacI
   9491..9509    +  promoter       T3 promoter: promoter for bacteriophage T3 RNA polymerase
