[The description below was written by a language model from this plasmid's Addgene catalogue record and pLannotate feature annotations shown in this document.]
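Description:
TFORF2553 is a lentiviral mammalian expression plasmid built on the pLX_TRC317 backbone. It belongs to a barcoded transcription factor ORF collection designed for pooled overexpression screens. It carries a human androgen receptor (AR) open reading frame of about 1.3 kb. The depositor ties this ORF to a specific RefSeq/Ensembl transcript, and its length suggests a short isoform rather than the full-length receptor. The annotation tool labels the ORF as an AR fragment because its best match was a chimpanzee reference protein, but the catalogue species is human. The ORF was made by gene synthesis and is driven by the strong constitutive EF-1α promoter, with a WPRE downstream to enhance transcript stability and expression. According to the record, each construct in the collection also has a unique 24-bp barcode that identifies its transcription factor in pooled experiments. The barcode is not annotated in the feature table.

The viral portion has a third-generation, self-inactivating layout. An RSV promoter fused to a truncated HIV-1 5' LTR drives genomic RNA production in packaging cells. It is followed by the Ψ packaging signal with a gag fragment, the RRE for Rev-dependent nuclear export, a cPPT/CTS, and a ΔU3 3' LTR followed by an SV40 poly(A) signal. Upstream of the EF-1α cassette, an SV40 promoter drives puromycin N-acetyltransferase, which allows selection of transduced cells. In bacteria the plasmid is maintained through a high-copy ColE1/pUC origin and ampicillin resistance. An f1 origin and remnants of lac, T7 and T3 elements remain from the cloning backbone. The depositor notes that the plasmid can recombine during propagation, as is common for LTR-containing vectors.
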