Addgene plasmid #142958: TFORF2553
Purpose: Lentiviral vector for overexpressing transcription factor ORFs with unique 24-bp barcodes. Barcodes facilitate identification of transcription factors in pooled screens.
Depositing lab: Feng Zhang. Depositing organization: Broad Institute. Publication: A transcription factor atlas of directed differentiation. Joung J, Ma S, Tay T, Geiger-Schuller KR, Kirchgatterer PC, Verdine VK, Guo B, Arias-Garcia MA, Allen WE, Singh A, Kuksenko O, Abudayyeh OO, Gootenberg JS, Fu Z, Macrae RK, Buenrostro JD, Regev A, Zhang F. Cell. 2023 Jan 5;186(1):209-229.e26. doi: 10.1016/j.cell.2022.11.026. PubMed 36608654.
Backbone
  Vector backbone: pLX_TRC317
  Backbone manufacturer: Broad Institute Genetic Perturbation Platform
  Backbone size w/o insert (bp): 8264
  Vector type: Mammalian Expression, Lentiviral
  Selectable markers: Puromycin
Growth in bacteria
  Bacterial resistance: Ampicillin, 100 μg/mL
  Growth temperature: 37°C
  Growth strain: NEB Stable
  Copy number: High Copy
Gene/Insert
  Gene/Insert name: AR
  Species: H. sapiens (human)
  Insert size (bp): 1268
  Entrez Gene: AR (a.k.a. AIS, AR8, DHTR, HUMARA, HYSP1, KD, NR3C4, SBMA, SMAX1, TFM)
  Promoter: EF1a
  Cloning method: Unknown
  Sequencing primers: 5′ GGGTGGAGACTGAAGTTAGGCCAG; 3′ CACATAGCGTAAAAGGAGCAACATAG
Terms and licenses: Academic/Nonprofit Terms; Industry Terms: Not Available to Industry
Depositor comments: NM_001011645,ENST00000396043 . The transcription factor ORF portion of this plasmid was synthesized by Genewiz. Please test multiple small colonies in case of plasmid recombination. To make this collection available in a timely manner, a portion of this collection was not fully sequenced by Addgene. If an Addgene verified full plasmid sequence is not available, please contact us prior to placing an order to request the full sequence.
How to cite: TFORF2553 was a gift from Feng Zhang (Addgene plasmid # 142958 ; http://n2t.net/addgene:142958 ; RRID:Addgene_142958)
