>Addgene plasmid #142958 | TFORF2553 | depositor partial sequence | sequence record 281012 | Insert
ACCGCCACCATGATACTCTGGCTTCACAGTTTGGAGACTGCCAGGGACCATGTTTTGCCCATTGACTATT
ACTTTCCACCCCAGAAGACCTGCCTGATCTGTGGAGATGAAGCTTCTGGGTGTCACTATGGAGCTCTCAC
ATGTGGAAGCTGCAAGGTCTTCTTCAAAAGAGCCGCTGAAGGGAAACAGAAGTACCTGTGCGCCAGCAGA
AATGATTGCACTATTGATAAATTCCGAAGGAAAAATTGTCCATCTTGTCGTCTTCGGAAATGTTATGAAG
CAGGGATGACTCTGGGAGCCCGGAAGCTGAAGAAACTTGGTAATCTGAAACTACAGGAGGAAGGAGAGGC
TTCCAGCACCACCAGCCCCACTGAGGAGACAACCCAGAAGCTGACAGTGTCACACATTGAAGGCTATGAA
TGTCAGCCCATCTTTCTGAATGTCCTGGAAGCCATTGAGCCAGGTGTAGTGTGTGCTGGACACGACAACA
ACCAGCCCGACTCCTTTGCAGCCTTGCTCTCTAGCCTCAATGAACTGGGAGAGAGACAGCTTGTACACGT
GGTCAAGTGGGCCAAGGCCTTGCCTGGCTTCCGCAACTTACACGTGGACGACCAGATGGCTGTCATTCAG
TACTCCTGGATGGGGCTCATGGTGTTTGCCATGGGCTGGCGATCCTTCACCAATGTCAACTCCAGGATGC
TCTACTTCGCCCCTGATCTGGTTTTCAATGAGTACCGCATGCACAAGTCCCGGATGTACAGCCAGTGTGT
CCGAATGAGGCACCTCTCTCAAGAGTTTGGATGGCTCCAAATCACCCCCCAGGAATTCCTGTGCATGAAA
GCACTGCTACTCTTCAGCATTATTCCAGTGGATGGGCTGAAAAATCAAAAATTCTTTGATGAACTTCGAA
TGAACTACATCAAGGAACTCGATCGTATCATTGCATGCAAAAGAAAAAATCCCACATCCTGCTCAAGACG
CTTCTACCAGCTCACCAAGCTCCTGGACTCCGTGCAGCCTATTGCGAGAGAGCTGCATCAGTTCACTTTT
GACCTGCTAATCAAGTCACACATGGTGAGCGTGGACTTTCCGGAAATGATGGCAGAGATCATCTCTGTGC
AAGTGCCCAAGATCCTTTCTGGGAAAGTCAAGCCCATCTATTTCCACACCCAGTAGTAATGAACTAGTCC
GTAACTTGAAAGTATTTCGATTTCTTGGCTTTATATATCTTGTGGAAAGGACGAACTGACGTAGGTCGCG
CTCATCGG
