>Addgene plasmid #142958 | TFORF2553 | depositor partial sequence | sequence record 281013 | Barcode
ACTGACGTAGGTCGCGCTCATCGG
